Addgene plasmid #141371: pLVX-EF1alpha-SARS-CoV-2-nsp5-C145A-2xStrep-IRES-Puro
Purpose: Lentiviral expression of SARS-CoV-2 protein; transient expression and generate lentivirus
Depositing lab: Nevan Krogan. Depositing organization: University of California, San Francisco (UCSF). Publication: A SARS-CoV-2 protein interaction map reveals targets for drug repurposing. Gordon DE, Jang GM, Bouhaddou M, Xu J, Obernier K, White KM, O'Meara MJ, Rezelj VV, Guo JZ, Swaney DL, Tummino TA, Huttenhain R, Kaake RM, Richards AL, Tutuncuoglu B, Foussard H, Batra J, Haas K, Modak M, Kim M, Haas P, Polacco BJ, Braberg H, Fabius JM, Eckhardt M, Soucheray M, Bennett MJ, Cakir M, McGregor MJ, Li Q, Meyer B, Roesch F, Vallet T, Mac Kain A, Miorin L, Moreno E, Naing ZZC, Zhou Y, Peng S, Shi Y, Zhang Z, Shen W, Kirby IT, Melnyk JE, Chorba JS, Lou K, Dai SA, Barrio-Hernandez I, Memon D, Hernandez-Armenta C, Lyu J, Mathy CJP, Perica T, Pilla KB, Ganesan SJ, Saltzberg DJ, Rakesh R, Liu X, Rosenthal SB, Calviello L, Venkataramanan S, Liboy-Lugo J, Lin Y, Huang XP, Liu Y, Wankowicz SA, Bohn M, Safari M, Ugur FS, Koh C, Savar NS, Tran QD, Shengjuler D, Fletcher SJ, O'Neal MC, Cai Y, Chang JCJ, Broadhurst DJ, Klippsten S, Sharp PP, Wenzell NA, Kuzuoglu-Ozturk D, Wang HY, Trenker R, Young JM, Cavero DA, Hiatt J, Roth TL, Rathore U, Subramanian A, Noack J, Hubert M, Stroud RM, Frankel AD, Rosenberg OS, Verba KA, Agard DA, Ott M, Emerman M, Jura N, von Zastrow M, Verdin E, Ashworth A, Schwartz O, d'Enfert C, Mukherjee S, Jacobson M, Malik HS, Fujimori DG, Ideker T, Craik CS, Floor SN, Fraser JS, Gross JD, Sali A, Roth BL, Ruggero D, Taunton J, Kortemme T, Beltrao P, Vignuzzi M, Garcia-Sastre A, Shokat KM, Shoichet BK, Krogan NJ. Nature. 2020 Jul;583(7816):459-468. doi: 10.1038/s41586-020-2286-9. Epub 2020 Apr 30. PubMed 32353859.
Backbone
  Vector backbone: pLVX-EF1alpha-IRES-Puro
  Backbone manufacturer: Takara Bio
  Backbone size w/o insert (bp): 8825
  Vector type: Mammalian Expression, Lentiviral
  Selectable markers: Puromycin
Growth in bacteria
  Bacterial resistance: Ampicillin, 100 μg/mL
  Growth temperature: 30°C
  Growth strain: NEB Stable
  Copy number: Unknown
Gene/Insert
  Gene/Insert name: SARS-CoV-2-nsp5-C145A (alt name: 3CLPro)
  Species: SARS-CoV-2
  Mutation: C145A, human codon optimized
  Entrez Gene: ORF1ab (a.k.a. GU280_gp01)
  Promoter: EF1alpha
  Tag / fusion protein: 2xStrep (C terminal on insert)
  Cloning method: Unknown
Terms and licenses: Academic/Nonprofit Terms; Industry Terms
Depositor comments: Please visit https://www.biorxiv.org/content/10.1101/2020.03.22.002386v3 for bioRxiv preprint.
How to cite: pLVX-EF1alpha-SARS-CoV-2-nsp5-C145A-2xStrep-IRES-Puro was a gift from Nevan Krogan (Addgene plasmid # 141371 ; http://n2t.net/addgene:141371 ; RRID:Addgene_141371)
