[The description below was written by a language model from this plasmid's Addgene catalogue record and pLannotate feature annotations shown in this document.]
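Description:
pLVX-EF1alpha-SARS-CoV-2-nsp5-C145A-2xStrep-IRES-Puro is an HIV-1-based lentiviral expression plasmid built on Takara Bio's pLVX-EF1alpha-IRES-Puro backbone. It is meant for either direct transient expression in mammalian cells or production of lentivirus for stable transduction. In bacteria it is maintained through a high-copy ColE1/pUC-type origin and selected with ampicillin via β-lactamase. The catalogue entry names a recombination-deficient "stable" E. coli strain as the growth host, a common choice for plasmids with repeated LTR sequences. The viral portion contains LTR sequences at both ends, the Ψ packaging signal with an adjoining gag fragment, the Rev response element for Rev-dependent RNA export, and the cPPT/CTS. A WPRE lies upstream of the 3' LTR to boost transcript stability and expression.

The payload is a bicistronic cassette driven by the human EF1α promoter with its intron A sequence. The first cistron is a human codon-optimized SARS-CoV-2 nsp5 (3CLpro, the main protease, derived from ORF1ab) carrying a C145A substitution and a C-terminal 2xStrep tag. Cys145 is the catalytic nucleophile of this protease, so the mutant is generally understood to be proteolytically inactive. The automated annotation correctly matches this region to the replicase polyprotein 1a, but the accompanying text about nsp10 is generic database wording rather than a description of the insert. The tag itself is not annotated. An EMCV IRES follows and drives translation of puromycin N-acetyltransferase from the same transcript, linking puromycin selection to insert expression. The construct belongs to a set of Strep-tagged viral proteins used to map SARS-CoV-2–host protein interactions, where the Strep tag permits affinity purification of the bait and associated proteins.
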