Features (pLannotate 1.2.2; 24 found; start..end, strand, type, name):
    377..634     +  LTR            5' LTR (truncated): truncated 5' long terminal repeat (LTR) from HIV-1
    681..806     +  misc_feature   HIV-1 Ψ: packaging signal of human immunodeficiency virus type 1
    790..1128    +  CDS            HIV-1 gag (fragment): gag protein from human immunodeficiency virus 1; gag
   1303..1536    +  misc_feature   RRE: The Rev response element (RRE) of HIV-1 allows for Rev-dependent mRNA export from the nucleus to the cytoplasm.
   1913..2013    +  CDS            Rev (fragment): human immunodeficiency virus 1 (HIV-1) Rev protein; rev; enhances nuclear export of unspliced and incompletely spliced viral mRNAs
   2028..2143    +  misc_feature   cPPT/CTS: central polypurine tract and central termination sequence of HIV-1 (lacking the first T)
   2356..2567    +  promoter       EF-1α core promoter: core promoter for human elongation factor EF-1α
   2568..2681    +  intron         EF-1α intron A (fragment): intron upstream of the start codon of human EF-1α
   3307..3510    +  intron         EF-1α intron A: truncated intron upstream of the start codon of human EF-1α
   3541..4470    +  CDS            R1A_SARS2 (fragment) (sequence partly withheld): Experimental evidence at protein level: Swiss-Prot protein existence level 1. [Non-structural protein 10]: Plays a pivotal role in viral transcription by stimulating both nsp14 3'-5' exoribonuclease and nsp16 2'-O-methyltransferase activities. Therefore plays an essential role in viral mRNAs cap methylation. From Severe acute respiratory syndrome coronavirus 2 (2019-nCoV) (SARS-CoV-2).
   4695..5157    +  misc_feature   IRES: internal ribosome entry site (IRES) of the encephalomyocarditis virus (EMCV)
   5190..5787    +  CDS            PuroR (fragment): puromycin N-acetyltransferase; pac from Streptomyces alboniger; confers resistance to puromycin
   5803..6391    +  misc_feature   WPRE: woodchuck hepatitis virus posttranscriptional regulatory element
   6408..6926    +  CDS            nef (fragment): NEF_HV1BR - Experimental evidence at protein level: Swiss-Prot protein existence level 1. Extracellular Nef protein targets CD4(+) T-lymphocytes for apoptosis by interacting with CXCR4 surface receptors (PubMed:14990729). From Human immunodeficiency virus type 1 group M subtype B (isolate BRU/LAI) (HIV-1).
   6974..7231    +  LTR            5' LTR (truncated): truncated 5' long terminal repeat (LTR) from HIV-1
   7383..7399    -  protein_bind   lac operator: The lac repressor binds to the lac operator to inhibit transcription in E. coli. This inhibition can be relieved by adding lactose or isopropyl-β-D-thiogalactopyranoside (IPTG). lac repressor encoded by lacI
   7407..7437    -  promoter       lac promoter: promoter for the E. coli lac operon
   7452..7473    -  protein_bind   CAP binding site: CAP binding activates transcription in the presence of cAMP. E. coli catabolite activator protein
   7486..7578    -  CDS            lacI (fragment): lac repressor; lacI; The lac repressor binds to the lac operator to inhibit transcription in E. coli. This inhibition can be relieved by adding lactose or isopropyl-β-D-thiogalactopyranoside (IPTG).
   7761..8349    -  rep_origin     ori: high-copy-number ColE1/pMB1/pBR322/pUC origin of replication
   8520..9380    -  CDS            AmpR: β-lactamase; bla; confers resistance to ampicillin, carbenicillin, and related antibiotics
   9381..9485    -  promoter       AmpR promoter: bla
   9533..9667    +  polyA_signal   SV40 poly(A) signal: SV40 polyadenylation signal
   9834..329     +  CDS            nef (fragment) (across the origin): NEF_HV1BR - Experimental evidence at protein level: Swiss-Prot protein existence level 1. Extracellular Nef protein targets CD4(+) T-lymphocytes for apoptosis by interacting with CXCR4 surface receptors (PubMed:14990729). From Human immunodeficiency virus type 1 group M subtype B (isolate BRU/LAI) (HIV-1).
>Addgene plasmid #141371 | pLVX-EF1alpha-SARS-CoV-2-nsp5-C145A-2xStrep-IRES-Puro | addgene full sequence | sequence record 288079 | Addgene NGS Result
TGGAAGGGCTAATTCACTCCCAAAGAAGACAAGATATCCTTGATCTGTGGATCTACCACACACAAGGCTA
CTTCCCTGATTAGCAGAACTACACACCAGGGCCAGGGGTCAGATATCCACTGACCTTTGGATGGTGCTAC
AAGCTAGTACCAGTTGAGCCAGATAAGGTAGAAGAGGCCAATAAAGGAGAGAACACCAGCTTGTTACACC
CTGTGAGCCTGCATGGGATGGATGACCCGGAGAGAGAAGTGTTAGAGTGGAGGTTTGACAGCCGCCTAGC
ATTTCATCACGTGGCCCGAGAGCTGCATCCGGAGTACTTCAAGAACTGCTGATATCGAGCTTGCTACAAG
GGACTTTCCGCTGGGGACTTTCCAGGGAGGCGTGGCCTGGGCGGGACTGGGGAGTGGCGAGCCCTCAGAT
CCTGCATATAAGCAGCTGCTTTTTGCCTGTACTGGGTCTCTCTGGTTAGACCAGATCTGAGCCTGGGAGC
TCTCTGGCTAACTAGGGAACCCACTGCTTAAGCCTCAATAAAGCTTGCCTTGAGTGCTTCAAGTAGTGTG
TGCCCGTCTGTTGTGTGACTCTGGTAACTAGAGATCCCTCAGACCCTTTTAGTCAGTGTGGAAAATCTCT
AGCAGTGGCGCCCGAACAGGGACTTGAAAGCGAAAGGGAAACCAGAGGAGCTCTCTCGACGCAGGACTCG
GCTTGCTGAAGCGCGCACGGCAAGAGGCGAGGGGCGGCGACTGGTGAGTACGCCAAAAATTTTGACTAGC
GGAGGCTAGAAGGAGAGAGATGGGTGCGAGAGCGTCAGTATTAAGCGGGGGAGAATTAGATCGCGATGGG
AAAAAATTCGGTTAAGGCCAGGGGGAAAGAAAAAATATAAATTAAAACATATAGTATGGGCAAGCAGGGA
GCTAGAACGATTCGCAGTTAATCCTGGCCTGTTAGAAACATCAGAAGGCTGTAGACAAATACTGGGACAG
CTACAACCATCCCTTCAGACAGGATCAGAAGAACTTAGATCATTATATAATACAGTAGCAACCCTCTATT
GTGTGCATCAAAGGATAGAGATAAAAGACACCAAGGAAGCTTTAGACAAGATAGAGGAAGAGCAAAACAA
AAGTAAGACCACCGCACAGCAAGCGGCCGGCCGCTGATCTTCAGACCTGGAGGAGGAGATATGAGGGACA
ATTGGAGAAGTGAATTATATAAATATAAAGTAGTAAAAATTGAACCATTAGGAGTAGCACCCACCAAGGC
AAAGAGAAGAGTGGTGCAGAGAGAAAAAAGAGCAGTGGGAATAGGAGCTTTGTTCCTTGGGTTCTTGGGA
GCAGCAGGAAGCACTATGGGCGCAGCGTCAATGACGCTGACGGTACAGGCCAGACAATTATTGTCTGGTA
TAGTGCAGCAGCAGAACAATTTGCTGAGGGCTATTGAGGCGCAACAGCATCTGTTGCAACTCACAGTCTG
GGGCATCAAGCAGCTCCAGGCAAGAATCCTGGCTGTGGAAAGATACCTAAAGGATCAACAGCTCCTGGGG
ATTTGGGGTTGCTCTGGAAAACTCATTTGCACCACTGCTGTGCCTTGGAATGCTAGTTGGAGTAATAAAT
CTCTGGAACAGATTTGGAATCACACGACCTGGATGGAGTGGGACAGAGAAATTAACAATTACACAAGCTT
AATACACTCCTTAATTGAAGAATCGCAAAACCAGCAAGAAAAGAATGAACAAGAATTATTGGAATTAGAT
AAATGGGCAAGTTTGTGGAATTGGTTTAACATAACAAATTGGCTGTGGTATATAAAATTATTCATAATGA
TAGTAGGAGGCTTGGTAGGTTTAAGAATAGTTTTTGCTGTACTTTCTATAGTGAATAGAGTTAGGCAGGG
ATATTCACCATTATCGTTTCAGACCCACCTCCCAACCCCGAGGGGACCCGACAGGCCCGAAGGAATAGAA
GAAGAAGGTGGAGAGAGAGACAGAGACAGATCCATTCGATTAGTGAACGGATCTCGACGGTATCGCCTTT
AAAAGAAAAGGGGGGATTGGGGGGTACAGTGCAGGGGAAAGAATAGTAGACATAATAGCAACAGACATAC
AAACTAAAGAATTACAAAAACAAATTACAAAAATTCAAAATTTTCGGGTTTATTACAGGGACAGCAGAGA
TCCAGTTTATCGATGAGTAATTCATACAAAAGGACTCGCCCCTGCCTTGGGGAATCCCAGGGACCGTCGT
TAAACTCCCACTAACGTAGAACCCAGAGATCGCTGCGTTCCCGCCCCCTCACCCGCCCGCTCTCGTCATC
ACTGAGGTGGAGAAGAGCATGCGTGAGGCTCCGGTGCCCGTCAGTGGGCAGAGCGCACATCGCCCACAGT
CCCCGAGAAGTTGGGGGGAGGGGTCGGCAATTGAACCGGTGCCTAGAGAAGGTGGCGCGGGGTAAACTGG
GAAAGTGATGTCGTGTACTGGCTCCGCCTTTTTCCCGAGGGTGGGGGAGAACCGTATATAAGTGCAGTAG
TCGCCGTGAACGTTCTTTTTCGCAACGGGTTTGCCGCCAGAACACAGGTAAGTGCCGTGTGTGGTTCCCG
CGGGCCTGGCCTCTTTACGGGTTATGGCCCTTGCGTGCCTTGAATTACTTCCACGCCCCTGGCTGCAGTA
CGTGATTCTTGATCCCGAGCTTCGGGTTGGAAGTGGGTGGGAGAGTTCGAGGCCTTGCGCTTAAGGAGCC
CCTTCGCCTCGTGCTTGAGTTGAGGCCTGGCTTGGGCGCTGGGGCCGCCGCGTGCGAATCTGGTGGCACC
TTCGCGCCTGTCTCGCTGCTTTCGATAAGTCTCTAGCCATTTAAAATTTTTGATGACCTGCTGCGACGCT
TTTTTTCTGGCAAGATAGTCTTGTAAATGCGGGCCAAGATCTGCACACTGGTATTTCGGTTTTTGGGGCC
GCGGGCGGCGACGGGGCCCGTGCGTCCCAGCGCACATGTTCGGCGAGGCGGGGCCTGCGAGCGCGGCCAC
CGAGAATCGGACGGGGGTAGTCTCAAGCTGGCCGGCCTGCTCTGGTGCCTGGCCTCGCGCCGCCGTGTAT
CGCCCCGCCCTGGGCGGCAAGGCTGGCCCGGTCGGCACCAGTTGCGTGAGCGGAAAGATGGCCGCTTCCC
GGCCCTGCTGCAGGGAGCTCAAAATGGAGGACGCGGCGCTCGGGAGAGCGGGCGGGTGAGTCACCCACAC
AAAGGAAAAGGGCCTTTCCGTCCTCAGCCGTCGCTTCATGTGACTCCACGGAGTACCGGGCGCCGTCCAG
GCACCTCGATTAGTTCTCGAGCTTTTGGAGTACGTCGTCTTTAGGTTGGGGGGAGGGGTTTTATGCGATG
GAGTTTCCCCACACTGAGTGGGTGGAGACTGAAGTTAGGCCAGCTTGGCACTTGATGTAATTCTCCTTGG
AATTTGCCCTTTTTGAGTTTGGATCTTGGTTCATTCTCAAGCCTCAGACAGTGGTTCAAAGTTTTTTTCT
TCCATTTCAGGTGTCGTGAGGATCTATTTCCGGTGAATTCGCCGCCACCATG
[912 nt withheld, positions 3553-4464]
TTCCAGCTCGAAGGCGGCGGGGGATGGAGCCATCCACAATTCGAGAAAGGCGGTGGTTCAGGAGGAGGTA
GCGGGGGTGGATCATGGTCACATCCGCAGTTTGAAAAGTAAGGATCCCGCCCCTCTCCCTCCCCCCCCCC
TAACGTTACTGGCCGAAGCCGCTTGGAATAAGGCCGGTGTGCGTTTGTCTATATGTTATTTTCCACCATA
TTGCCGTCTTTTGGCAATGTGAGGGCCCGGAAACCTGGCCCTGTCTTCTTGACGAGCATTCCTAGGGGTC
TTTCCCCTCTCGCCAAAGGAATGCAAGGTCTGTTGAATGTCGTGAAGGAAGCAGTTCCTCTGGAAGCTTC
TTGAAGACAAACAACGTCTGTAGCGACCCTTTGCAGGCAGCGGAACCCCCCACCTGGCGACAGGTGCCTC
TGCGGCCAAAAGCCACGTGTATAAGATACACCTGCAAAGGCGGCACAACCCCAGTGCCACGTTGTGAGTT
GGATAGTTGTGGAAAGAGTCAAATGGCTCTCCTCAAGCGTATTCAACAAGGGGCTGAAGGATGCCCAGAA
GGTACCCCATTGTATGGGATCTGATCTGGGGCCTCGGTGCACATGCTTTACATGTGTTTAGTCGAGGTTA
AAAAAACGTCTAGGCCCCCCGAACCACGGGGACGTGGTTTTCCTTTGAAAAACACGATGATAAGCTTGCC
ACAACCCACAAGGAGACGACCTTCCATGACCGAGTACAAGCCCACGGTGCGCCTCGCCACCCGCGACGAC
GTCCCCCGGGCCGTACGCACCCTCGCCGCCGCGTTCGCCGACTACCCCGCCACGCGCCACACCGTCGACC
CGGACCGCCACATCGAGCGGGTCACCGAGCTGCAAGAACTCTTCCTCACGCGCGTCGGGCTCGACATCGG
CAAGGTGTGGGTCGCGGACGACGGCGCCGCGGTGGCGGTCTGGACCACGCCGGAGAGCGTCGAAGCGGGG
GCGGTGTTCGCCGAGATCGGCCCGCGCATGGCCGAGTTGAGCGGTTCCCGGCTGGCCGCGCAGCAACAGA
TGGAAGGCCTCCTGGCGCCGCACCGGCCCAAGGAGCCCGCGTGGTTCCTGGCCACCGTCGGCGTCTCGCC
CGACCACCAGGGCAAGGGTCTGGGCAGCGCCGTCGTGCTCCCCGGAGTGGAGGCGGCCGAGCGCGCCGGG
GTGCCCGCCTTCCTGGAGACCTCCGCGCCCCGCAACCTCCCCTTCTACGAGCGGCTCGGCTTCACCGTCA
CCGCCGACGTCGAGGTGCCCGAAGGACCGCGCACCTGGTGCATGACCCGCAAGCCCGGTGCCTAGACGCG
TCTGGAACAATCAACCTCTGGATTACAAAATTTGTGAAAGATTGACTGGTATTCTTAACTATGTTGCTCC
TTTTACGCTATGTGGATACGCTGCTTTAATGCCTTTGTATCATGCTATTGCTTCCCGTATGGCTTTCATT
TTCTCCTCCTTGTATAAATCCTGGTTGCTGTCTCTTTATGAGGAGTTGTGGCCCGTTGTCAGGCAACGTG
GCGTGGTGTGCACTGTGTTTGCTGACGCAACCCCCACTGGTTGGGGCATTGCCACCACCTGTCAGCTCCT
TTCCGGGACTTTCGCTTTCCCCCTCCCTATTGCCACGGCGGAACTCATCGCCGCCTGCCTTGCCCGCTGC
TGGACAGGGGCTCGGCTGTTGGGCACTGACAATTCCGTGGTGTTGTCGGGGAAGCTGACGTCCTTTCCAT
GGCTGCTCGCCTGTGTTGCCACCTGGATTCTGCGCGGGACGTCCTTCTGCTACGTCCCTTCGGCCCTCAA
TCCAGCGGACCTTCCTTCCCGCGGCCTGCTGCCGGCTCTGCGGCCTCTTCCGCGTCTTCGCCTTCGCCCT
CAGACGAGTCGGATCTCCCTTTGGGCCGCCTCCCCGCCTGGAATTAATTCTGCAGTCGAGACCTAGAAAA
ACATGGAGCAATCACAAGTAGCAATACAGCAGCTACCAATGCTGATTGTGCCTGGCTAGAAGCACAAGAG
GAGGAGGAGGTGGGTTTTCCAGTCACACCTCAGGTACCTTTAAGACCAATGACTTACAAGGCAGCTGTAG
ATCTTAGCCACTTTTTAAAAGAAAAGAGGGGACTGGAAGGGCTAATTCACTCCCAACGAAGACAAGATAT
CCTTGATCTGTGGATCTACCACACACAAGGCTACTTCCCTGATTAGCAGAACTACACACCAGGGCCAGGG
GTCAGATATCCACTGACCTTTGGATGGTGCTACAAGCTAGTACCAGTTGAGCCAGATAAGGTAGAAGAGG
CCAATAAAGGAGAGAACACCAGCTTGTTACACCCTGTGAGCCTGCATGGGATGGATGACCCGGAGAGAGA
AGTGTTAGAGTGGAGGTTTGACAGCCGCCTAGCATTTCATCACGTGGCCCGAGAGCTGCATCCGGAGTAC
TTCAAGAACTGCTGATATCGAGCTTGCTACAAGGGACTTTCCGCTGGGGACTTTCCAGGGAGGCGTGGCC
TGGGCGGGACTGGGGAGTGGCGAGCCCTCAGATCCTGCATATAAGCAGCTGCTTTTTGCCTGTACTGGGT
CTCTCTGGTTAGACCAGATCTGAGCCTGGGAGCTCTCTGGCTAACTAGGGAACCCACTGCTTAAGCCTCA
ATAAAGCTTGCCTTGAGTGCTTCAAGTAGTGTGTGCCCGTCTGTTGTGTGACTCTGGTAACTAGAGATCC
CTCAGACCCTTTTAGTCAGTGTGGAAAATCTCTAGCAGTAGTAGTTCATGTCATCTTATTATTCAGTATT
TATAACTTGCAAAGAAATGAATATCAGAGAGTGAGAGGCCTTGACATTGCTAGCGTTTACCGTCGACCTC
TAGCTAGAGCTTGGCGTAATCATGGTCATAGCTGTTTCCTGTGTGAAATTGTTATCCGCTCACAATTCCA
CACAACATACGAGCCGGAAGCATAAAGTGTAAAGCCTGGGGTGCCTAATGAGTGAGCTAACTCACATTAA
TTGCGTTGCGCTCACTGCCCGCTTTCCAGTCGGGAAACCTGTCGTGCCAGCTGCATTAATGAATCGGCCA
ACGCGCGGGGAGAGGCGGTTTGCGTATTGGGCGCTCTTCCGCTTCCTCGCTCACTGACTCGCTGCGCTCG
GTCGTTCGGCTGCGGCGAGCGGTATCAGCTCACTCAAAGGCGGTAATACGGTTATCCACAGAATCAGGGG
ATAACGCAGGAAAGAACATGTGAGCAAAAGGCCAGCAAAAGGCCAGGAACCGTAAAAAGGCCGCGTTGCT
GGCGTTTTTCCATAGGCTCCGCCCCCCTGACGAGCATCACAAAAATCGACGCTCAAGTCAGAGGTGGCGA
AACCCGACAGGACTATAAAGATACCAGGCGTTTCCCCCTGGAAGCTCCCTCGTGCGCTCTCCTGTTCCGA
CCCTGCCGCTTACCGGATACCTGTCCGCCTTTCTCCCTTCGGGAAGCGTGGCGCTTTCTCATAGCTCACG
CTGTAGGTATCTCAGTTCGGTGTAGGTCGTTCGCTCCAAGCTGGGCTGTGTGCACGAACCCCCCGTTCAG
CCCGACCGCTGCGCCTTATCCGGTAACTATCGTCTTGAGTCCAACCCGGTAAGACACGACTTATCGCCAC
TGGCAGCAGCCACTGGTAACAGGATTAGCAGAGCGAGGTATGTAGGCGGTGCTACAGAGTTCTTGAAGTG
GTGGCCTAACTACGGCTACACTAGAAGAACAGTATTTGGTATCTGCGCTCTGCTGAAGCCAGTTACCTTC
GGAAAAAGAGTTGGTAGCTCTTGATCCGGCAAACAAACCACCGCTGGTAGCGGTGGTTTTTTTGTTTGCA
AGCAGCAGATTACGCGCAGAAAAAAAGGATCTCAAGAAGATCCTTTGATCTTTTCTACGGGGTCTGACGC
TCAGTGGAACGAAAACTCACGTTAAGGGATTTTGGTCATGAGATTATCAAAAAGGATCTTCACCTAGATC
CTTTTAAATTAAAAATGAAGTTTTAAATCAATCTAAAGTATATATGAGTAAACTTGGTCTGACAGTTACC
AATGCTTAATCAGTGAGGCACCTATCTCAGCGATCTGTCTATTTCGTTCATCCATAGTTGCCTGACTCCC
CGTCGTGTAGATAACTACGATACGGGAGGGCTTACCATCTGGCCCCAGTGCTGCAATGATACCGCGAGAC
CCACGCTCACCGGCTCCAGATTTATCAGCAATAAACCAGCCAGCCGGAAGGGCCGAGCGCAGAAGTGGTC
CTGCAACTTTATCCGCCTCCATCCAGTCTATTAATTGTTGCCGGGAAGCTAGAGTAAGTAGTTCGCCAGT
TAATAGTTTGCGCAACGTTGTTGCCATTGCTACAGGCATCGTGGTGTCACGCTCGTCGTTTGGTATGGCT
TCATTCAGCTCCGGTTCCCAACGATCAAGGCGAGTTACATGATCCCCCATGTTGTGCAAAAAAGCGGTTA
GCTCCTTCGGTCCTCCGATCGTTGTCAGAAGTAAGTTGGCCGCAGTGTTATCACTCATGGTTATGGCAGC
ACTGCATAATTCTCTTACTGTCATGCCATCCGTAAGATGCTTTTCTGTGACTGGTGAGTACTCAACCAAG
TCATTCTGAGAATAGTGTATGCGGCGACCGAGTTGCTCTTGCCCGGCGTCAATACGGGATAATACCGCGC
CACATAGCAGAACTTTAAAAGTGCTCATCATTGGAAAACGTTCTTCGGGGCGAAAACTCTCAAGGATCTT
ACCGCTGTTGAGATCCAGTTCGATGTAACCCACTCGTGCACCCAACTGATCTTCAGCATCTTTTACTTTC
ACCAGCGTTTCTGGGTGAGCAAAAACAGGAAGGCAAAATGCCGCAAAAAAGGGAATAAGGGCGACACGGA
AATGTTGAATACTCATACTCTTCCTTTTTCAATATTATTGAAGCATTTATCAGGGTTATTGTCTCATGAG
CGGATACATATTTGAATGTATTTAGAAAAATAAACAAATAGGGGTTCCGCGCACATTTCCCCGAAAAGTG
CCACCTGACGTCGACGGATCGGGAGATCAACTTGTTTATTGCAGCTTATAATGGTTACAAATAAAGCAAT
AGCATCACAAATTTCACAAATAAAGCATTTTTTTCACTGCATTCTAGTTGTGGTTTGTCCAAACTCATCA
ATGTATCTTATCATGTCTGGATCAACTGGATAACTCAAGCTAACCAAAATCATCCCAAACTTCCCACCCC
ATACCCTATTACCACTGCCAATTACCTGTGGTTTCATTTACTCTAAACCTGTGATTCCTCTGAATTATTT
TCATTTTAAAGAAATTGTATTTGTTAAATATGTACTACAAACTTAGTAGT
