>Addgene plasmid #141371 | pLVX-EF1alpha-SARS-CoV-2-nsp5-C145A-2xStrep-IRES-Puro | addgene partial sequence | sequence record 287300 | pCDH-rev 5'-GCATTCCTTTGGCGAGAG-3'
GGTTTCCGGGCCCTCACATTGCCAAAAGACGGCAATATGGTGGAAAATAACATATAGACAAACGCACACC
GGCCTTATTCCAAGCGGCTTCGGCCAGTAACGTTAGGGGGGGGGGAGGGAGAGGGGCGGGATCCTTACTT
TTCAAACTGCGGATGTGACCATGATCCACCCCCGCTACCTCCTCCTGAACCACCGCCTTTCTCGAATTGT
GGATGGCTCCATCCCCCGCCGCCTTCGAG
