>Addgene plasmid #141371 | pLVX-EF1alpha-SARS-CoV-2-nsp5-C145A-2xStrep-IRES-Puro | addgene partial sequence | sequence record 287380 | EF1a-F 5'-TCAAGCCTCAGACAGTGGTTC-3'
GTGTCGTGAGGATCTATTTCCGGTGAATTCGCCGCCACCATG
[819 nt withheld, positions 43-861]
